>Addgene plasmid #159692 | R989-X79-636: His6-MBP-tev-G-Hs.KRAS4b(1-188) M188L | addgene full sequence | sequence record 313424 | Addgene NGS Result
ATCATGGAGATAATTAAAATGATAACCATCTCGCAAATAAATAAGTATTTTACTGTTTTCGTAACAGTTT
TGTAATAAAAAAACCTATAAATATTCCGGATTATTCATACCGTCCCACCATCGGGCGCGGATCACCATGG
GATCCCATCACCATCACCATCACGGCAAAATCGAAGAAGGTAAACTGGTAATCTGGATTAACGGCGATAA
AGGCTATAACGGTCTCGCTGAAGTCGGTAAGAAATTCGAGAAAGATACCGGAATTAAAGTCACCGTTGAG
CATCCGGATAAACTGGAAGAGAAATTCCCACAGGTTGCGGCAACTGGCGATGGCCCTGACATTATCTTCT
GGGCACACGACCGCTTTGGTGGCTACGCTCAATCTGGCCTGTTGGCTGAAATCACCCCGGACAAAGCGTT
CCAGGACAAGCTGTATCCGTTTACCTGGGATGCCGTACGTTACAACGGCAAGCTGATTGCTTACCCGATC
GCTGTTGAAGCGTTATCGCTGATTTATAACAAAGATCTGCTGCCGAACCCGCCAAAAACCTGGGAAGAGA
TCCCGGCGCTGGATAAAGAACTGAAAGCGAAAGGTAAGAGCGCGCTGATGTTCAACCTGCAAGAACCGTA
CTTCACCTGGCCGCTGATTGCTGCTGACGGGGGTTATGCGTTCAAGTATGAAAACGGCAAGTACGACATT
AAAGACGTGGGCGTGGATAACGCTGGCGCGAAAGCGGGTCTGACCTTCCTGGTTGACCTGATTAAAAACA
AACACATGAATGCAGACACCGATTACTCCATCGCAGAAGCTGCCTTTAATAAAGGCGAAACAGCGATGAC
CATCAACGGCCCGTGGGCATGGTCCAACATCGACACCAGCAAAGTGAATTATGGTGTAACGGTACTGCCG
ACCTTCAAGGGTCAACCATCCAAACCGTTCGTTGGCGTGCTGAGCGCAGGTATTAACGCTGCCAGTCCGA
ACAAAGAGCTGGCAAAAGAGTTCCTCGAAAACTATCTGCTGACTGATGAAGGTCTGGAAGCGGTTAATAA
AGACAAACCGCTGGGTGCCGTAGCGCTGAAGTCTTACGAGGAAGAGTTGGCGAAAGATCCACGTATTGCC
GCCACCATGGAAAACGCCCAGAAAGGTGAAATCATGCCGAACATCCCGCAGATGTCCGCTTTCTGGTATG
CCGTGCGTACTGCGGTGATCAACGCCGCCAGCGGTCGTCAGACTGTCGATGAAGCCCTGAAAGACGCGCA
GACTAATTCGGGATCCTCGATCACAAGTTTGTACAAAAAAGTTGGCGAAAACCTGTACTTCCAA
[510 nt withheld, positions 1325-1834]
ATGAGCAAAGATGGTAAAAAGAAGAAAAAGAAGTCAAAGACAAAGTGTGTAATTCTGTAATCAACTTTCT
TGTACAAAGTGGTGATCGAGCTAGCTAGAAGCTTGTCGAGAAGTACTAGAGGATCATAATCAGCCATACC
ACATTTGTAGAGGTTTTACTTGCTTTAAAAAACCTCCCACACCTCCCCCTGAACCTGAAACATAAAATGA
ATGCAATTGTTGTTGTTAACTTGTTTATTGCAGCTTATAATGGTTACAAATAAAGCAATAGCATCACAAA
TTTCACAAATAAAGCATTTTTTTCACTGCATTCTAGTTGTGGTTTGTCCAAACTCATCAATGTATCTTAT
CATGTCTGGATCTGATCACTGCTTGAGCCTAGGAGATCCGAACCAGATAAGTGAAATCTAGTTCCAAACT
ATTTTGTCATTTTTAATTTTCGTATTAGCTTACGACGCTACACCCAGTTCCCATCTATTTTGTCACTCTT
CCCTAAATAATCCTTAAAAACTCCATTTCCACCCCTCCCAGTTCCCAACTATTTTGTCCGCCCACAGCGG
GGCATTTTTCTTCCTGTTATGTTTTTAATCAAACATCCTGCCAACTCCATGTGACAAACCGTCATCTTCG
GCTACTTTTTCTCTGTCACAGAATGAAAATTTTTCTGTCATCTCTTCGTTATTAATGTTTGTAATTGACT
GAATATCAACGCTTATTTGCAGCCTGAATGGCGAATGGG
[124 nt withheld, positions 2574-2697]
C
[91 nt withheld, positions 2699-2789]
A
[49 nt withheld, positions 2791-2839]
CCTTTGACGTTGGAGTCCACGTTCTT
[37 nt withheld, positions 2866-2902]
ACCCTATCTCGGTCTATTCTTTTGATTTATAAGGGATTTTGCCGATTTCGGCCTATTGGTTAAAAAATGA
GCTGATTTAACAAAAATTTAACGCGAATTTTAACAAAATATTAACGCTTACAATTTAGGTGGCACTTTTC
GGGGAAATGTGCGCGGAACCCCTATTTGTTTATTTTTCTAAATACATTCAAATATGTATCCGCTCATGAG
ACAATAACCCTGATAAATGCTTCAATAATATTGAAAAAGGAAGAGTATGAGTATTCAACATTTCCGTGTC
GCCCTTATTCCCTTTTTTGCGGCATTTTGCCTTCCTGTTTTTGCTCACCCAGAAACGCTGGTGAAAGTAA
AAGATGCTGAAGATCAGTTGGGTGCACGAGTGGGTTACATCGAACTGGATCTCAACAGCGGTAAGATCCT
TGAGAGTTTTCGCCCCGAAGAACGTTTTCCAATGATGAGCACTTTTAAAGTTCTGCTATGTGGCGCGGTA
TTATCCCGTATTGACGCCGGGCAAGAGCAACTCGGTCGCCGCATACACTATTCTCAGAATGACTTGGTTG
AGTACTCACCAGTCACAGAAAAGCATCTTACGGATGGCATGACAGTAAGAGAATTATGCAGTGCTGCCAT
AACCATGAGTGATAACACTGCGGCCAACTTACTTCTGACAACGATCGGAGGACCGAAGGAGCTAACCGCT
TTTTTGCACAACATGGGGGATCATGTAACTCGCCTTGATCGTTGGGAACCGGAGCTGAATGAAGCCATAC
CAAACGACGAGCGTGACACCACGATGCCTGTAGCAATGGCAACAACGTTGCGCAAACTATTAACTGGCGA
ACTACTTACTCTAGCTTCCCGGCAACAATTAATAGACTGGATGGAGGCGGATAAAGTTGCAGGACCACTT
CTGCGCTCGGCCCTTCCGGCTGGCTGGTTTATTGCTGATAAATCTGGAGCCGGTGAGCGTGGGTCTCGCG
GTATCATTGCAGCACTGGGGCCAGATGGTAAGCCCTCCCGTATCGTAGTTATCTACACGACGGGGAGTCA
GGCAACTATGGATGAACGAAATAGACAGATCGCTGAGATAGGTGCCTCACTGATTAAGCATTGGTAACTG
TCAGACCAAGTTTACTCATATATACTTTAGATTGATTTAAAACTTCATTTTTAATTTAAAAGGATCTAGG
TGAAGATCCTTTTTGATAATCTCATGACCAAAATCCCTTAACGTGAGTTTTCGTTCCACTGAGCGTCAGA
CCCCGTAGAAAAGATCAAAGGATCTTCTTGAGATCCTTTTTTTCTGCGCGTAATCTGCTGCTTGCAAACA
AAAAAACCACCGCTACCAGCGGTGGTTTGTTTGCCGGATCAAGAGCTACCAACTCTTTTTCCGAAGGTAA
CTGGCTTCAGCAGAGCGCAGATACCAAATACTGTTCTTCTAGTGTAGCCGTAGTTAGGCCACCACTTCAA
GAACTCTGTAGCACCGCCTACATACCTCGCTCTGCTAATCCTGTTACCAGTGGCTGCTGCCAGTGGCGAT
AAGTCGTGTCTTACCGGGTTGGACTCAAGACGATAGTTACCGGATAAGGCGCAGCGGTCGGGCTGAACGG
GGGGTTCGTGCACACAGCCCAGCTTGGAGCGAACGACCTACACCGAACTGAGATACCTACAGCGTGAGCT
ATGAGAAAGCGCCACGCTTCCCGAAGGGAGAAAGGCGGACAGGTATCCGGTAAGCGGCAGGGTCGGAACA
GGAGAGCGCACGAGGGAGCTTCCAGGGGGAAACGCCTGGTATCTTTATAGTCCTGTCGGGTTTCGCCACC
TCTGACTTGAGCGTCGATTTTTGTGATGCTCGTCAGGGGGGCGGAGCCTATGGAAAAACGCCAGCAACGC
GGCCTTTTTACGGTTCCTGGCCTTTTGCTGGCCTTTTGCTCACATGTTCTTTCCTGCGTTATCCCCTGAT
TCTGTGGATAACCGTATTACCGCCTTTGAGTGAGCTGATACCGCTCGCCGCAGCCGAACGACCGAGCGCA
GCGAGTCAGTGAGCGAGGAAGCGGAAGAGCGCCTGATGCGGTATTTTCTCCTTACGCATCTGTGCGGTAT
TTCACACCGCATAGACCAGCCGCGTAACCTGGCAAAATCGGTTACGGTTGAGTAATAAATGGATGCCCTG
CGTAAGCGGGTGTGGGCGGACAATAAAGTCTTAAACTGAACAAAATAGATCTAAACTATGACAATAAAGT
CTTAAACTAGACAGAATAGTTGTAAACTGAAATCAGTCCAGTTATGCTGTGAAAAAGCATACTGGACTTT
TGTTATGGCTAAAGCAAACTCTTCATTTTCTGAAGTGCAAATTGCCCGTCGTATTAAAGAGGGGCGTGGC
CAAGGGCATGGTAAAGACTATATTCGCGGCGTTGTGACAATTTACCGAACAACTCCGCGGCCGGGAAGCC
GATCTCGGCTTGAACGAATTGTTAGGTGGCGGTACTTGGGTCGATATCAAAGTGCATCACTTCTTCCCGT
ATGCCCAACTTTGTATAGAGAGCCACTGCGGGATCGTCACCGTAATCTGCTTGCACGTAGATCACATAAG
CACCAAGCGCGTTGGCCTCATGCTTGAGGAGATTGATGAGCGCGGTGGCAATGCCCTGCCTCCGGTGCTC
GCCGGAGACTGCGAGATCATAGATATAGATCTCACTACGCGGCTGCTCAAACTTGGGCAGAACGTAAGCC
GCGAGAGCGCCAACAACCGCTTCTTGGTCGAAGGCAGCAAGCGCGATGAATGTCTTACTACGGAGCAAGT
TCCCGAGGTAATCGGAGTCCGGCTGATGTTGGGAGTAGGTGGCTACGTCTCCGAACTCACGACCGAAAAG
ATCAAGAGCAGCCCGCATGGATTTGACTTGGTCAGGGCCGAGCCTACATGTGCGAATGATGCCCATACTT
GAGCCACCTAACTTTGTTTTAGGGCGACTGCCCTGCTGCGTAACATCGTTGCTGCTGCGTAACATCGTTG
CTGCTCCATAACATCAAACATCGACCCACGGCGTAACGCGCTTGCTGCTTGGATGCCCGAGGCATAGACT
GTACAAAAAAACAGTCATAACAAGCCATGAAAACCGCCACTGCGCCGTTACCACCGCTGCGTTCGGTCAA
GGTTCTGGACCAGTTGCGTGAGCGCATACGCTACTTGCATTACAGTTTACGAACCGAACAGGCTTATGTC
AACTGGGTTCGTGCCTTCATCCGTTTCCACGGTGTGCGTCACCCGGCAACCTTGGGCAGCAGCGAAGTCG
AGGCATTTCTGTCCTGGCTGGCGAACGAGCGCAAGGTTTCGGTCTCCACGCATCGTCAGGCATTGGCGGC
CTTGCTGTTCTTCTACGGCAAGGTGCTGTGCACGGATCTGCCCTTGCTTCAGGAGATCGGTAGACCTCGG
CCGTCGCGGCGCTTGCCGGTGGTGCTGACCCCGGATGAAGTGGTTCGCATCCTCGGTTTTCTGGAAGGCG
AGCATCGTTTGTTCGCCCAGGACTCTAGCTATAGTTCTAGTGGTTGGCTACTCGAGATCCCGGGTGATCA
AGTCTTCGTCGAGTGATTGTAAATAAAATGTAATTTACAGTATAGTATTTTAATTAATATACAAATGATT
TGATAATAATTCTTATTTAACTATAATATATTGTGTTGGGTTGAATTAAAGGTCCGTATACTCCGGAATA
TTAATAG
Features (pLannotate 1.2.2; 21 found; start..end, strand, type, name):
      1..92      +  promoter       polyhedrin promoter: polh from Autographa californica; promoter for the baculovirus polyhedrin gene
    146..163     +  CDS            7xHis (fragment): 6xHis affinity tag
    167..1264    +  CDS            MBP: maltose binding protein from E. coli; malE (mutated); This version of the gene does not encode a signal sequence, so MBP will remain in the cytosol.
   1284..1301    +  protein_bind   attB1 (fragment): mutant version of attB; core recombination site for the Gateway® BP reaction BP Clonase™
   1307..1323    +  CDS            TEV site (fragment): tobacco etch virus (TEV) protease recognition and cleavage site
   1328..1894    +  CDS            K-Ras (sequence partly withheld): human small GTPase proto-oncoprotein
   1899..1916    -  protein_bind   attB2 (fragment): mutant version of attB; core recombination site for the Gateway® BP reaction BP Clonase™
   1956..2039    +  CDS            large T antigen (fragment): large T antigen from SV40 (simian virus 40)
   2062..2196    +  polyA_signal   SV40 poly(A) signal: SV40 polyadenylation signal
   2225..2390    -  mobile_element Tn7L: mini-Tn7 element (left end of the Tn7 transposon) Tn7
   2553..2569    +  CDS            lacZα (fragment): LacZα fragment of β-galactosidase; lacZ fragment
   2574..3028    +  rep_origin     f1 ori (sequence partly withheld): f1 bacteriophage origin of replication; arrow indicates direction of (+) strand synthesis
   3054..3158    +  promoter       AmpR promoter: bla
   3159..4019    +  CDS            AmpR: β-lactamase; bla; confers resistance to ampicillin, carbenicillin, and related antibiotics
   4190..4778    +  rep_origin     ori: high-copy-number ColE1/pMB1/pBR322/pUC origin of replication
   4964..5015    -  misc_feature   bom (fragment): basis of mobility region from pBR322
   5083..5307    -  mobile_element Tn7R: mini-Tn7 element (right end of the Tn7 transposon) Tn7
   5374..5907    -  CDS            GmR: gentamycin acetyltransferase; aacC1; confers resistance to gentamycin
   6096..6124    -  promoter       Pc promoter: intI1 (promoter lies within the coding sequence); class 1 integron promoter
   6102..6494    -  CDS            YPR2_ECOLX: Protein predicted: Swiss-Prot protein existence level 4. From Escherichia coli.
   6487..6596    -  promoter       p10 promoter: baculovirus promoter for expression in insect cells
