[The description below was written by a language model from this plasmid's Addgene catalogue record and pLannotate feature annotations shown in this document.]
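Description:
R989-X79-636 is a 6.6 kb baculovirus transfer (donor) plasmid built on the pDest-636 backbone by Gateway cloning, intended for producing a tagged human KRAS4b protein in insect cells. In bacteria it is maintained as a high-copy plasmid through a ColE1/pUC-type origin and selected with ampicillin (β-lactamase); an f1 origin is also present. The expression cassette, together with a gentamicin resistance gene driven by the Pc integron promoter, sits between the Tn7L and Tn7R ends of a mini-Tn7 element. This arrangement is characteristic of systems in which the cassette is transposed into a baculovirus bacmid in E. coli before recombinant virus is generated.

Expression is driven by the polyhedrin promoter, a very late baculovirus promoter, and terminated by an SV40 polyadenylation signal. The open reading frame encodes an N-terminal His6 tag and a cytosolic (signal-sequence-free) E. coli maltose-binding protein, followed by the attB1 scar, a TEV protease cleavage site, and human KRAS4b residues 1–188 carrying the M188L substitution, with attB2 downstream. As the construct name indicates, TEV cleavage should remove the His6-MBP solubility and affinity module and leave a single extra glycine ahead of the KRAS sequence. The altered residue is the last one of the C-terminal CAAX motif, and the associated publication concerns production of authentic geranylgeranylated KRAS4b in an engineered baculovirus system, consistent with the mutation being used to redirect prenylation. A p10 promoter is annotated on the opposite strand near the gentamicin marker, but the feature table shows no distinct payload assigned to it.
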