Addgene plasmid #159692: R989-X79-636: His6-MBP-tev-G-Hs.KRAS4b(1-188) M188L
Purpose: Baculovirus protein expression of His6-MBP-tev-G-Hs.KRAS4b(1-188) M188L
Depositing lab: Dominic Esposito. Depositing organization: National Cancer Institute (NCI). Publication: Production of authentic geranylgeranylated KRAS4b using an engineered baculovirus system. Procter L, Grose C, Esposito D. Protein Expr Purif. 2018 Nov;151:99-105. doi: 10.1016/j.pep.2018.06.012. Epub 2018 Jun 22. PubMed 29936133.
Backbone
  Vector backbone: pDest-636
  Vector type: Insect Expression
Growth in bacteria
  Bacterial resistance: Ampicillin, 100 μg/mL
  Growth temperature: 37°C
  Growth strain: DH5alpha
  Copy number: High Copy
Gene/Insert
  Gene/Insert name: His6-MBP-tev-G-Hs.KRAS4b(1-188) M188L
  Species: H. sapiens (human)
  Mutation: M188L
  Entrez Gene: KRAS (a.k.a. 'C-K-RAS, C-K-RAS, CFC2, K-RAS2A, K-RAS2B, K-RAS4A, K-RAS4B, K-Ras, K-Ras 2, KI-RAS, KRAS1, KRAS2, NS, NS3, OES, RALD, RASK2, c-Ki-ras, c-Ki-ras2)
  Tag / fusion protein: His6-MBP-tev (N terminal on insert)
  Cloning method: Gateway Cloning
Terms and licenses: Academic/Nonprofit Terms; Industry Terms: Not Available to Industry
How to cite: R989-X79-636: His6-MBP-tev-G-Hs.KRAS4b(1-188) M188L was a gift from Dominic Esposito (Addgene plasmid # 159692 ; http://n2t.net/addgene:159692 ; RRID:Addgene_159692)
